>Addgene plasmid #91152 | pDIRECT_26K | addgene full sequence | sequence record 343545 | Addgene NGS Result
TGAGACTTTTCAACAAAGGGTAATATCGGGAAACCTCCTCGGATTCCATTGCCCAGCTATCTGTCACTTC
ATCAAAAGGACAGTAGAAAAGGAAGGTGGCACCTACAAATGCCATCATTGCGATAAAGGAAAGGCTATCG
TTCAAGATGCCTCTGCCGACAGTGGTCCCAAAGATGGACCCCCACCCACGAGGAGCATCGTGGAAAAAGA
AGACGTTCCAACCACGTCTTCAAAGCAAGTGGATTGATGTGAACATGGTGGAGCACGACACTCTCGTCTA
CTCCAAGAATATCAAAGATACAGTCTCAGAAGACCAAAGGGCTATTGAGACTTTTCAACAAAGGGTAATA
TCGGGAAACCTCCTCGGATTCCATTGCCCAGCTATCTGTCACTTCATCAAAAGGACAGTAGAAAAGGAAG
GTGGCACCTACAAATGCCATCATTGCGATAAAGGAAAGGCTATCGTTCAAGATGCCTCTGCCGACAGTGG
TCCCAAAGATGGACCCCCACCCACGAGGAGCATCGTGGAAAAAGAAGACGTTCCAACCACGTCTTCAAAG
CAAGTGGATTGATGTGATATCTCCACTGACGTAAGGGATGACGCACAATCCCACTATCCTTCGCAAGACC
CTTCCTCTATATAAGGAAGTTCATTTCATTTGGAGAGGACACGCTGAAATCACCAGTCTCTCTCTACAAA
TCTATCTCTCCTAGGATGAGCCCAGAACGACGCCCGGCCGACATCCGCCGTGCCACCGAGGCGGACATGC
CGGCGGTCTGCACCATCGTCAACCACTACATCGAGACAAGCACGGTCAACTTCCGTACCGAGCCGCAGGA
ACCGCAGGAGTGGACGGACGACCTCGTCCGTCTGCGGGAGCGCTATCCCTGGCTCGTCGCCGAGGTGGAC
GGCGAGGTCGCCGGCATCGCCTACGCGGGTCCCTGGAAGGCACGCAACGCCTACGACTGGACGGCCGAGT
CCACCGTGTACGTCAGCCCCCGCCACCAGCGGACGGGACTGGGCTCCACGCTCTACACCCACCTGCTGAA
GTCCCTGGAGGCACAGGGCTTCAAGAGCGTGGTCGCTGTCATCGGGCTGCCCAACGACCCGAGCGTGCGC
ATGCACGAGGCGCTCGGATATGCCCCCCGCGGCATGCTGCGGGCGGCCGGCTTCAAGCACGGGAACTGGC
ATGACGTGGGTTTCTGGCAGCTGGACTTCAGCCTGCCGGTGCCGCCCCGTCCGGTCCTGCCCGTCACCGA
AATCTGATGATTAATTAACGATCGACAAGCTCTATTTTCTCCATAATAATGTGTGAGTAGTTCCCAGATA
AGGGAATTAGGGTTCCTATAGGGTTTCGCTCATGTGTTGAGCATATAAGAAACCCTTAGTATGTATTTGT
ATTTGTAAAATACTTCTATCAATAAAATTTCTAATTCCTAAAACCAAAATCCAGTACTAAAATCCAGATC
CCCCGAATTAATTCGGCGTTAATTCAGTACATTAAAAACGTCCGCAATGTGTTATTAAGTTGTCTAAGCG
TCAATTTGTTTACACCACAATATATCCTGCCACCAGCCAGCCAACAGCTCCCCGACCGGCAGCTCGGCAC
AAAATCACCACTCGATACAGGCAGCCCATCAGTCCGGGACGGCGTCAGCGGGAGAGCCGTTGTAAGGCGG
CAGACTTTGCTCATGTTACCGATGCTATTCGGAAGAACGGCAACTAAGCTGCCGGGTTTGAAACACGGAT
GATCTCGCGGAGGGTAGCATGTTGATTGTAACGATGACAGAGCGTTGCTGCCTGTGATCACCGCGGTTTC
AAAATCGGCTCCGTCGATACTATGTTATACGCCAACTTTGAAAACAACTTTGAAAAAGCTGTTTTCTGGT
ATTTAAGGTTTTAGAATGCAAGGAACAGTGAATTGGAGTTCGTCTTGTTATAATTAGCTTCTTGGGGTAT
CTTTAAATACTGTAGAAAAGAGGAAGGAAATAATAAATGGCTAAAATGAGAATATCACCGGAATTGAAAA
AACTGATCGAAAAATACCGCTGCGTAAAAGATACGGAAGGAATGTCTCCTGCTAAGGTATATAAGCTGGT
GGGAGAAAATGAAAACCTATATTTAAAAATGACGGACAGCCGGTATAAAGGGACCACCTATGATGTGGAA
CGGGAAAAGGACATGATGCTATGGCTGGAAGGAAAGCTGCCTGTTCCAAAGGTCCTGCACTTTGAACGGC
ATGATGGCTGGAGCAATCTGCTCATGAGTGAGGCCGATGGCGTCCTTTGCTCGGAAGAGTATGAAGATGA
ACAAAGCCCTGAAAAGATTATCGAGCTGTATGCGGAGTGCATCAGGCTCTTTCACTCCATCGACATATCG
GATTGTCCCTATACGAATAGCTTAGACAGCCGCTTAGCCGAATTGGATTACTTACTGAATAACGATCTGG
CCGATGTGGATTGCGAAAACTGGGAAGAAGACACTCCATTTAAAGATCCGCGCGAGCTGTATGATTTTTT
AAAGACGGAAAAGCCCGAAGAGGAACTTGTCTTTTCCCACGGCGACCTGGGAGACAGCAACATCTTTGTG
AAAGATGGCAAAGTAAGTGGCTTTATTGATCTTGGGAGAAGCGGCAGGGCGGACAAGTGGTATGACATTG
CCTTCTGCGTCCGGTCGATCAGGGAGGATATCGGGGAAGAACAGTATGTCGAGCTATTTTTTGACTTACT
GGGGATCAAGCCTGATTGGGAGAAAATAAAATATTATATTTTACTGGATGAATTGTTTTAGTACCTAGAA
TGCATGACCAAAATCCCTTAACGTGAGTTTTCGTTCCACTGAGCGTCAGACCCCGTAGAAAAGATCAAAG
GATCTTCTTGAGATCCTTTTTTTCTGCGCGTAATCTGCTGCTTGCAAACAAAAAAACCACCGCTACCAGC
GGTGGTTTGTTTGCCGGATCAAGAGCTACCAACTCTTTTTCCGAAGGTAACTGGCTTCAGCAGAGCGCAG
ATACCAAATACTGTCCTTCTAGTGTAGCCGTAGTTAGGCCACCACTTCAAGAACTCTGTAGCACCGCCTA
CATACCTCGCTCTGCTAATCCTGTTACCAGTGGCTGCTGCCAGTGGCGATAAGTCGTGTCTTACCGGGTT
GGACTCAAGACGATAGTTACCGGATAAGGCGCAGCGGTCGGGCTGAACGGGGGGTTCGTGCACACAGCCC
AGCTTGGAGCGAACGACCTACACCGAACTGAGATACCTACAGCGTGAGCTATGAGAAAGCGCCACGCTTC
CCGAAGGGAGAAAGGCGGACAGGTATCCGGTAAGCGGCAGGGTCGGAACAGGAGAGCGCACGAGGGAGCT
TCCAGGGGGAAACGCCTGGTATCTTTATAGTCCTGTCGGGTTTCGCCACCTCTGACTTGAGCGTCGATTT
TTGTGATGCTCGTCAGGGGGGCGGAGCCTATGGAAAAACGCCAGCAACGCGGCCTTTTTACGGTTCCTGG
CCTTTTGCTGGCCTTTTGCTCACATGTTCTTTCCTGCGTTATCCCCTGATTCTGTGGATAACCGTATTAC
CGCCTTTGAGTGAGCTGATACCGCTCGCCGCAGCCGAACGACCGAGCGCAGCGAGTCAGTGAGCGAGGAA
GCGGAAGAGCGCCTGATGCGGTATTTTCTCCTTACGCATCTGTGCGGTATTTCACACCGCATATGGTGCA
CTCTCAGTACAATCTGCTCTGATGCCGCATAGTTAAGCCAGTATACACTCCGCTATCGCTACGTGACTGG
GTCATGGCTGCGCCCCGACACCCGCCAACACCCGCTGACGCGCCCTGACGGGCTTGTCTGCTCCCGGCAT
CCGCTTACAGACAAGCTGTGACCGTTTCCGGGAGCTGCATGTGTCAGAGGTTTTCACCGTCATCACCGAA
ACGCGCGAGGCAGGGTGCCTTGATGTGGGCGCCGGCGGTCGAGTGGCGACGGCGCGGCTTGTCCGCGCCC
TGGTAGATTGCCTGGCCGTAGGCCAGCCATTTTTGAGCGGCCAGCGGCCGCGATAGGCCGACGCGAAGCG
GCGGGGCGTAGGGAGCGCAGCGACCGAAGGGTAGGCGCTTTTTGCAGCTCTTCGGCTGTGCGCTGGCCAG
ACAGTTATGCACAGGCCAGGCGGGTTTTAAGAGTTTTAATAAGTTTTAAAGAGTTTTAGGCGGAAAAATC
GCCTTTTTTCTCTTTTATATCAGTCACTTACATGTGTGACCGGTTCCCAATGTACGGCTTTGGGTTCCCA
ATGTACGGGTTCCGGTTCCCAATGTACGGCTTTGGGTTCCCAATGTACGTGCTATCCACAGGAAAGAGGC
CTTTTCGACCTTTTTCCCCTGCTAGGGCAATTTGCCCTAGCATCTGCTCCGTACATTAGGAACCGGCGGA
TGCTTCGCCCTCGATCAGGTTGCGGTAGCGCATGACTAGGATCGGGCCAGCCTGCCCCGCCTCCTCCTTC
AAATCGTACTCCGGCAGGTCATTTGACCCGATCAGCTTGCGCACGGTGAAACAGAACTTCTTGAACTCTC
CGGCGCTGCCACTGCGTTCGTAGATCGTCTTGAACAACCATCTGGCTTCTGCCTTGCCTGCGGCGCGGCG
TGCCAGGCGGTAGAGAAAACGGCCGATGCCGGGATCGATCAAAAAGTAATCGGGGTGAACCGTCAGCACG
TCCGGGTTCTTGCCTTCTGTGATCTCGCGGTACATCCAATCAGCTAGCTCGATCTCGATGTACTCCGGCC
GCCCGGTTTCGCTCTTTACGATCTTGTAGCGGCTAATCAAGGCTTCACCCTCGGATACCGTCACCAGGCG
GCCGTTCTTGGCCTTCTTCGTACGCTGCATGGCAACGTGCGTGGTGTTTAACCGAATGCAGGTTTCTACC
AGGTCGTCTTTCTGCTTTCCGCCATCGGCTCGCCGGCAGAACTTGAGTACGTCCGCAACGTGTGGACGGA
ACACGCGGCCGGGCTTGTCTCCCTTCCCTTCCCGGTATCGGTTCATGGATTCGGTTAGATGGGAAACCGC
CATCAGTACCAGGTCGTAATCCCACACACTGGCCATGCCGGCCGGCCCTGCGGAAACCTCTACGTGCCCG
TCTGGAAGCTCGTAGCGGATCACCTCGCCAGCTCGTCGGTCACGCTTCGACAGACGGAAAACGGCCACGT
CCATGATGCTGCGACTATCGCGGGTGCCCACGTCATAGAGCATCGGAACGAAAAAATCTGGTTGCTCGTC
GCCCTTGGGCGGCTTCCTAATCGACGGCGCACCGGCTGCCGGCGGTTGCCGGGATTCTTTGCGGATTCGA
TCAGCGGCCGCTTGCCACGATTCACCGGGGCGTGCTTCTGCCTCGATGCGTTGCCGCTGGGCGGCCTGCG
CGGCCTTCAACTTCTCCACCAGGTCATCACCCAGCGCCGCGCCGATTTGTACCGGGCCGGATGGTTTGCG
ACCGCTCACGCCGATTCCTCGGGCTTGGGGGTTCCAGTGCCATTGCAGGGCCGGCAGGCAACCCAGCCGC
TTACGCCTGGCCAACCGCCCGTTCCTCCACACATGGGGCATTCCACGGCGTCGGTGCCTGGTTGTTCTTG
ATTTTCCATGCCGCCTCCTTTAGCCGCTAAAATTCATCTACTCATTTATTCATTTGCTCATTTACTCTGG
TAGCTGCGCGATGTATTCAGATAGCAGCTCGGTAATGGTCTTGCCTTGGCGTACCGCGTACATCTTCAGC
TTGGTGTGATCCTCCGCCGGCAACTGAAAGTTGACCCGCTTCATGGCTGGCGTGTCTGCCAGGCTGGCCA
ACGTTGCAGCCTTGCTGCTGCGTGCGCTCGGACGGCCGGCACTTAGCGTGTTTGTGCTTTTGCTCATTTT
CTCTTTACCTCATTAACTCAAATGAGTTTTGATTTAATTTCAGCGGCCAGCGCCTGGACCTCGCGGGCAG
CGTCGCCCTCGGGTTCTGATTCAAGAACGGTTGTGCCGGCGGCGGCAGTGCCTGGGTAGCTCACGCGCTG
CGTGATACGGGACTCAAGAATGGGCAGCTCGTACCCGGCCAGCGCCTCGGCAACCTCACCGCCGATGCGC
GTGCCTTTGATCGCCCGCGACACGACAAAGGCCGCTTGTAGCCTTCCATCCGTGACCTCAATGCGCTGCT
TAACCAGCTCCACCAGGTCGGCGGTGGCCCATATGTCGTAAGGGCTTGGCTGCACCGGAATCAGCACGAA
GTCGGCTGCCTTGATCGCGGACACAGCCAAGTCCGCCGCCTGGGGCGCTCCGTCGATCACTACGAAGTCG
CGCCGGCCGATGGCCTTCACGTCGCGGTCAATCGTCGGGCGGTCGATGCCGACAACGGTTAGCGGTTGAT
CTTCCCGCACGGCCGCCCAATCGCGGGCACTGCCCTGGGGATCGGAATCGACTAACAGAACATCGGCCCC
GGCGAGTTGCAGGGCGCGGGCTAGATGGGTTGCGATGGTCGTCTTGCCTGACCCGCCTTTCTGGTTAAGT
ACAGCGATAACCTTCATGCGTTCCCCTTGCGTATTTGTTTATTTACTCATCGCATCATATACGCAGCGAC
CGCATGACGCAAGCTGTTTTACTCAAATACACATCACCTTTTTAGACGGCGGCGCTCGGTTTCTTCAGCG
GCCAAGCTGGCCGGCCAGGCCGCCAGCTTGGCATCAGACAAACCGGCCAGGATTTCATGCAGCCGCACGG
TTGAGCCGTGCGCGGGCGGCTCGAACACGTACCCGGCCGCGATCATCTCCGCCTCGATCTCTTCGGTAAT
GAAAAACGGTTCGTCCTGGCCGTCCTGGTGCGGTTTCATGCTTGTTCCTCTTGGCGTTCATTCTCGGCGG
CCGCCAGGGCGTCGGCCTCGGTCAATGCGTCCTCACGGAAGGCACCGCGCCGCCTGGCCTCGGTGGGCGT
CACTTCCTCGCTGCGCTCAAGTGCGCGGTACAGGGTCGAGCGATGCACGCCAAGCAGTGCAGCCGCCTCT
TTCACGGTGCGGCCTTCCTGGTCGATCAGCTCGCGGGCGTGCGCGATCTGTGCCGGGGTGAGGGTAGGGC
GGGGGCCAAACTTCACGCCTCGGGCCTTGGCGGCCTCGCGCCCGCTCCGGGTGCGGTCGATGATTAGGGA
ACGCTCGAACTCGGCAATGCCGGCGAACACGGTCAACACCATGCGGCCGGCCGGCGTGGTGGTGTCGGCC
CACGGCTCTGCCAGGCTACGCAGGCCCGCGCCGGCCTCCTGGATGCGCTCGGCAATGTCCAGTAGGTCGC
GGGTGCTGCGGGCCAGGCGGTCTAGCCTGGTCACTGTCACAACGTCGCCAGGGCGTAGGTGGTCAAGCAT
CCTGGCCAGCTCCGGGCGGTCGCGCCTGGTGCCGGTGATCTTCTCGGAAAACAGCTTGGTGCAGCCGGCC
GCGTGCAGTTCGGCCCGTTGGTTGGTCAAGTCCTGGTCGTCGGTGCTGACGCGGGCATAGCCCAGCAGGC
CAGCGGCGGCGCTCTTGTTCATGGCGTAATGTCTCCGGTTCTAGTCGCAAGTATTCTACTTTATGCGACT
AAAACACGCGACAAGAAAACGCCAGGAAAAGGGCAGGGCGGCAGCCTGTCGCGTAACTTAGGACTTGTGC
GACATGTCGTTTTCAGAAGACGGCTGCACTGAACGTCAGAAGCCGACTGCACTATAGCAGCGGAGGGGTT
GGATCAAAGTACTTTGATCCCGAGGGGAACCCTGTGGTTGGCATGCACATACAAATGGACGAACGGATAA
ACCTTTTCACGCCCTTTTAAATATCCGATTATTCTAATAAACGCTCTTTTCTCTTAGGTTTACCCGCCAA
TATATCCTGTCAAACACTGATAGTTTGAGCTCCTTATCTTTAATCATATTCCATAGTCCATACCATAGCA
CATACAGTAGTTATATGCTGCAGAAGAGATCCAACAAAACATTCACAATGGATTATAGAAACATTTGTTT
ATTCATTATAATGTGATCTTACATTCATTTAATATTAGAAAAAGCCACAAATTCATAACACAACAAGCCA
AGAAAAAAACACAAACTTAAGCACACAAGCTTTTTATTTGACACACCAAATATTTCATCTTCATCTTCAT
ATCTCGAGCTATTAAAAGTTTATCTCGCCGTTATTAAATTTCCGCCTCACTTCCTCTAAGGTTAATGTGC
CGGCTTTAATCATTTCTCCACCAATTAAAAGCTCTTCTACACTAAGAACAGCTCCATTACAATTAGTGAT
ATGATTTAATCGTGTAAGCTGAGCTTTGTAGTTTCCTTTAAAGTGACCACTCACAAATAAAAACTTAAAT
TCCGTTACAGAAGATGGATAGACTTTCCACCATTCATTAGGGTTGAGATGTTTGTCTCGTGTTTGATTTT
CTTCGACATATCGCTCCATTTCATCTGCTTGGCCAATTGGCAGATTATAACCTCCGCTATAAGCTTTAGT
ATCCACGATCACACCGTAATCAATAGGAGATCCGACAGTATAAATTGCTCCGTCCGGTTTCCTTGATCCA
CCCAAATGTTTACCTCTATATCCATAAACTTTCATAAAAAATTCCATTACCTTCATTTCAAGAATTCTAT
CCTGAGTGGAATTTCTGGCAATTTCAATTAATTCAATATATTCATGAGGCACATATTTCAATTTATGACG
AAGTTCAGATTTCTTCTCCTCCAGTTCACTTTTGACTAGTTGAGATCTGGCAACGCGATGGGACGTGCGT
TCGCCAATACGGCGATTGACTCTTCTGATCAATTCCGGCGCGTGCGGCAATCCCTTTTTCACTGCATCCA
TGGCAGGACGTCCGCCGAGGCACGCGAGTGCCACCAGATGATCGTTGGAGACCACCGGTGGAAAGCGGGC
AGTGAGCGCAACGCAATTAATGTGAGTTAGCTCACTCATTAGGCACCCCAGGCTTTACACTTTATGCTTC
CGGCTCGTATGTTGTGTGGAATTGTGAGCGGATAACAATTTCACACAGGAAACAGCTATGACCATGATTA
CGCCAAGCGCGCAATTAACCCTCACTAAAGGGAACAAAAGCTGGAGGACCTCAAGGGGCGGCCCGGTACC
CAATTCGCCCTATAGTGAGTCGTATTACGCGCGCTCACTGGCCGTCGTTTTACAACGTCGTGACTGGGAA
AACCCTGGCGTTACCCAACTTAATCGCCTTGCAGCACATCCCCCTTTCGCCAGCTGGCGTAATAGCGAAG
AGGCCCGCACCGATCGCCCTTCCCAACAGTTGCGCAGCCTGAATGGCGAATGGGACGCGCCCTGTAGCGG
CGCCGGTCTCCAGGGGGGCACCCGTCAGTGCATTGCGCGATGCATGCACTGCCTCCATTGCGGTCACGCC
GCCACGTTTTGCAATCTTCACAAGTTGGCCTGTGTCCAACTGTAACGGCGGACCTCTCAACTCCCCCGCA
TCCGTGAGCAAGGCCTCCAGGGCGCGTGCGCCGGACCACTGTTTGCCGACGCCAACGATGTCTTCGTGTG
TCGCCTCTGGCAACGCCGTGATTATGTGCTGATACGTGACAGCGACGGTCCCTAACGCTGCCGGGTGTTG
GCTGAGCGCAACGATGTGCGCGTGTGTAAACCCATGGCCCACCAGTGCCTCGTGGTGCTGCGCCACTGTC
GAACGCACCTTCGGTTTGATCTTCTCTTGCTGCTGCTGACTGTAGCCGAGCGTGCGTAGATCCACCATGC
TAGCCGGCACCCCGTGAATGCCCACCTTCCTCTTCTTCTTGGGGGCCATCTTGTCATCGTCATCCTTGTA
ATCGATGTCATGATCTTTATAATCACCGTCATGGTCTTTGTAGTCCATGGGCCCTGGGTTTTCTTCCACG
TCACCTGCTTGCTTTAACAGAGAGAAGTTCGTGGCGCCGCTTCCGGACCTGAAATTGATTTCACCATTGT
TGAACTTGCGGCGCACCTCTTCCAGGGTCAGGGTACCAGCCTTGATCATCTCGCCGCCGATCAGCAGTTC
CTCCACGGACAGCACGGCGCCGTTGCAGTTGGTCTTGCGGTTCAGGCGGGTCAGTTGGGCCTTATAATTG
CCCTTGAAGTGGCCGGACACGAACAGGAATTTGAACTCGGTCACGGAGGAGGGGTACACCTTCCACCACT
CGTTGGGATTAATGTGCTTATTGCGGGTCTGGTTCTCCTTCACGTAGCGTTGCATCTCGTCGGCCTGACC
GATGGGTAAGTTGTAGCCGCCGGAGTAGGCCTTGGTGTCGACAATGACGCCATAGTCGATGGGGGAGCCC
ACGGTGTAGATGGCGCCATCGGGCTTGCGGGAGCCGCCCAGGTGCTTGCCGCGGTAGCCGTACACCTTCA
TGAAGAACTCCATCACTTTCATCTCCAGGATGCGGTCTTGGGTGCTGTTGCGGGCGATCTCGATCAGCTC
GATGTACTCGTGGGGCACGTACTTGAGCTTGTGGCGCAGCTCGCTCTTTTTTTCTTCCAGCTCGGACTTC
ACCAGCTGGGATCCGGCAACGCGATGGGACGTGCGTTCGCCAATACGGCGATTGACTCTTCTGATCAATT
CCGGCGCGTGCGGCAATCCCTTTTTCACTGCATCCATGGCAGGACGTCCGCCGAGGCAGGCCAAGGCGAC
GAGGTGGTCGTTGGAGACGAAGCCAGATAACAGTATGCGTATTTGCGCGCTGATTTTTGCGGTATAAGAA
TATATACTGATATGTATACCCGAAGTATGTCAAAAGGAGGTATGCTATGAAGCAGCGTATTACAGTGACA
GTTGACAGCGACAGCTATCAGTTGCTCAAGGCATATATGATGTCAATATCTCCGGTCTGGTAAGCACAAC
CATGCAGAATGAAGCCCGTCGTCTGCGTGCCGAACGCTGGAAAGCGGAAAATCAGGAAGGGATGGCTGAG
GTCGCCCGGTTTATTGAAATGAACGGCTCTTTTGCTGACGAGAACAGGGGCTGGTGAAATGCAGTTTAAG
GTTTACACCTATAAAAGAGAGAGCCGTTATCGTCTGTTTGTGGATGTACAGAGTGATATTATTGACACGC
CCGGGCGACGGATGGTGATCCCCCTGGCCAGTGCACGTCTGCTGTCAGATAAAGTCTCCCGTGAACTTTA
CCCGGTGGTGCATATCGGGGATGAAAGCTGGCGCATGATGACCACCGATATGGCCAGTGTGCCGGTTTCC
GTTATCGGGGAAGAAGTGGCTGATCTCAGCCACCGCGAAAATGACATCAAAAACGCCATTAACCTGATGT
TCTGGGGAATATAACGTCTCCAGGGGGGCACCTGTTAACGCATTCCTGCTGGCATGCACTGCCTCCATTG
CGGTCACGCCGCCACGTTTTGCAATCTTCACAAGTTGGCCTGTGTCCAACTGTAACGGCGGACCTCTCAA
CTCCCCCGCATCCGTGAGCAAGGCCTCCAGGGCGCGTGCGCCGGACCACTGTTTGCCGACGCCAACGATG
TCTTCGTGTGTCGCCTCTGGCAACGCCGTGATTATGTGCTGATACGTGACAGCGACGGTCCCTAACGCTG
CCGGGTGTTGGCTGAGCGCAACGATGTGCGCGTGTGTAAACCCATGGCCCACCAGTGCCTCGTGGTGCTG
CGCCACTGTCGAACGCACCTTCGGTTTGATCTTCTCTTGCTGCTGCTGACTGTAGCCGAGCGTGCGTAGA
TCCACCATTCTAGAGGGAACGCCATGGATACCGACTTTGCGCTTTTTCTTAGGAGCCATTTTATCGTCAT
CGTCTTTGTAGTCAATATCGTGGTCCTTGTAGTCGCCATCGTGATCCTTATAATCCATGCTTCCCCCTCT
TTTTCAAAGAACAAGAAACCACTCCGAAGAGATCGAAAGCTCAGGTTTTCTTTTTTCTTGAATCACTCGC
AGTTCGTTGCTTGGAATTCCCTGCAGGAAGTAACACCAAACAACAGGGTGAGCATCGACAAAAGAAACAG
TACCAAGCAAATAAATAGCGTATGAAGGCAGGGCTAAAAAAATCCACATATAGCTGCTGCATATGCCATC
ATCCAAGTATATCAAGATCAAAATAATTATAAAACATACTTGTTTATTATAATAGATAGGTACTCAAGGT
TAGAGCATATGAATAGATGCTGCATATGCCATCATGTATATGCATCAGTAAAACCCACATCAACATGTAT
ACCTATCCTAGATCGATATTTCCATCCATCTTAAACTCGTAACTATGAAGATGTATGACACACACATACA
GTTCCAAAATTAATAAATACACCAGGTAGTTTGAAACAGTATTCTACTCCGATCTAGAACGAATGAACGA
CCGCCCAACCACACCACATCATCACAACCAAGCGAACAAAAAGCATCTCTGTATATGCATCAGTAAAACC
CGCATCAACATGTATACCTATCCTAGATCGATATTTCCATCCATCATCTTCAATTCGTAACTATGAATAT
GTATGGCACACACATACAGATCCAAAATTAATAAATCCACCAGGTAGTTTGAAACAGAATTCTACTCCGA
TCTAGAACGACCGCCCAACCAGACCACATCATCACAACCAAGACAAAAAAAAGCATGAAAAGATGACCCG
ACAAACAAGTGCACGGCATATATTGAAATAAAGGAAAAGGGCAAACCAAACCCTATGCAACGAAACAAAA
AAAATCATGAAATCGATCCCGTCTGCGGAACGGCTAGAGCCATCCCAGGATTCCCCAAAGAGAAACACTG
GCAAGTTAGCAATCAGAACGTGTCTGACGTACAGGTCGCATCCGTGTACGAACGCTAGCAGCACGGATCT
AACACAAACACGGATCTAACACAAACATGAACAGAAGTAGAACTACCGGGCCCTAACCATGGACCGGAAC
GCCGATCTAGAGAAGGTAGAGAGGGGGGGGGGGGGAGGACGAGCGGCGTACCTTGAAGCGGAGGTGCCGA
CGGGTGGATTTGGGGGAGATCTGGTTGTGTGTGTGTGCGCTCCGAACAACACGAGGTTGGGGAAAGAGGG
TGTGGAGGGGGTGTCTATTTATTACGGCGGGCGAGGAAGGGAAAGCGAAGGAGCGGTGGGAAAGGAATCC
CCCGTAGCTGCCGGTGCCGTGAGAGGAGGAGGAGGCCGCCTGCCGTGCCGGCTCACGTCTGCCGCTCCGC
CACGCAATTTCTGGATGCCGACAGCGGAGCAAGTCCAACGGTGGAGCGGAACTCTCGAGAGGGGTCCAGA
GGCAGCGACAGAGATGCCGTGCCGTCTGCTTCGCTTGGCCCGACGCGACGCTGCTGGTTCGCTGGTTGGT
GTCCGTTAGACTCGTCGACGGCGTTTAACAGGCTGGCATTATCTACTCGAAACAAGAAAAATGTTTCCTT
AGTTTTTTTAATTTCTTAAAGGGTATTTGTTTAATTTTTAGTCACTTTATTTTATTCTATTTTATATCTA
AATTATTAAATAAAAAAACTAAAATAGAGTTTTAGTTTTCTTAATTTAGAGGCTAAAATAGAATAAAATA
GATGTACTAAAAAAATTAGTCTATAAAAACCATTAACCCTAAACCCTAAATGGATGTACTAATAAAATGG
ATGAAGTATTATATAGGTGAAGCTATTTGCAAAAAAAAAGGAGAACACATGCACACTAAAAAGATAAAAC
TGTAGAGTCCTGTTGTCAAAATACTCAATTGTCCTTTAGACCATGTCTAACTGTTCATTTATATGATTCT
CTAAAACACTGATATTATTGTAGTACTATAGATTATATTATTCGTAGAGTAAAGTTTAAATATATGTATA
AAGATAGATAAACTGCACTTCAAACAAGTGTGACAAAAAAAATATGTGGTAATTTTTTATAACTTAGACA
TGCAATGCTCATTATCTCTAGAGAGGGGCACGACCGGGTCACGCTGCACTGCAGGCGCGCCCATGGTGGA
GCACGACACTCTCGTCTACTCCAAGAATATCAAAGATACAGTCTCAGAAGACCAAAGGGCTAT
Features (pLannotate 1.2.2; 36 found; start..end, strand, type, name):
      1..677     +  promoter       CaMV 35S promoter (enhanced): cauliflower mosaic virus 35S promoter with a duplicated enhancer region
    716..1264    +  CDS            bar: PAT_STRHY - Experimental evidence at protein level: Swiss-Prot protein existence level 1. Inactivates phosphinothricin (PPT) by transfer of an acetyl group from acetyl CoA. Can also acetylate demethylphosphinothricin but not PTT or glutamate. This enzyme is an effector of phosphinothricin tripeptide (PTT or bialaphos) resistance. From Streptomyces hygroscopicus. Introduced by genetic manipulation and expressed in glufosinate-tolerant maize by Dekalb Genetics.
   1296..1470    +  polyA_signal   CaMV poly(A) signal: cauliflower mosaic virus polyadenylation signal
   1548..1572    -  misc_feature   LB T-DNA repeat: left border repeat from nopaline C58 T-DNA
   1997..2791    +  CDS            KanR: aminoglycoside phosphotransferase; aphA-3; confers resistance to kanamycin
   2878..3466    +  rep_origin     ori: high-copy-number ColE1/pMB1/pBR322/pUC origin of replication
   3652..3792    -  misc_feature   bom: basis of mobility region from pBR322
   3894..3933    -  CDS            rop (fragment): Rop protein, which maintains plasmids at low copy number; rop
   4136..4330    -  rep_origin     pVS1 oriV: origin of replication for the Pseudomonas plasmid pVS1 (Heeb et al., 2000)
   4396..5469    -  CDS            pVS1 RepA: replication protein from the Pseudomonas plasmid pVS1 (Heeb et al., 2000)
   5898..6527    -  CDS            pVS1 StaA: stability protein from the Pseudomonas plasmid pVS1 (Heeb et al., 2000)
   7087..7488    -  CDS            Y4CG_SINFN (fragment): Protein inferred from homology: Swiss-Prot protein existence level 3. From Sinorhizobium fredii (strain NBRC 101917 / NGR234).
   7828..7852    -  misc_feature   RB T-DNA repeat: right border repeat from nopaline C58 T-DNA
   7873..8121    -  terminator     HSP terminator: efficient transcription terminator from the Arabidopsis thaliana heat shock protein 18.2 gene (Nagaya et al., 2010)
   8135..8722    -  CDS            FokI cleavage domain: nonspecific DNA cleavage domain of the FokI endonuclease (Li et al., 1992) must dimerize to be catalytically active
   8711..8869    -  CDS            avrBs3 (fragment): AVRB3_XANEU - Experimental evidence at protein level: Swiss-Prot protein existence level 1. Avirulence protein. Acts as a transcription factor in C.annuum plants. In susceptible plants lacking the Bs3 resistance gene induces expression of a number of genes, including genes homologous to a family of auxin-induced genes, alpha-expansin genes, pectate lyase, anthocyanidin glucoside rhamnosyl transferase and at least one transcription factor, UPA20. Their expression leads to plant hypertrophy in mesophyll cells, probably mainly mediated by UPA20 (PubMed:17962565). In resistant plants induces the h
   8908..8929    +  protein_bind   CAP binding site: CAP binding activates transcription in the presence of cAMP. E. coli catabolite activator protein
   8944..8974    +  promoter       lac promoter: promoter for the E. coli lac operon
   8978..9000    +  protein_bind   lac operator (fragment): The lac repressor binds to the lac operator to inhibit transcription in E. coli. This inhibition can be relieved by adding lactose or isopropyl-β-D-thiogalactopyranoside (IPTG). lac repressor encoded by lacI
   9043..9061    +  promoter       T3 promoter: promoter for bacteriophage T3 RNA polymerase
   9109..9127    -  promoter       T7 promoter: promoter for bacteriophage T7 RNA polymerase
   9135..9290    +  CDS            lacZα (fragment): LacZα fragment of β-galactosidase; lacZ fragment
   9295..9313    +  rep_origin     f1 ori (fragment): f1 bacteriophage origin of replication; arrow indicates direction of (+) strand synthesis
   9321..9782    -  CDS            avrXa10 (fragment): AVX10_XANOO - Experimental evidence at protein level: Swiss-Prot protein existence level 1. Avirulence protein. Induces the hypersensitive response (HR)in rice plants carrying the resistance gene Xa10. Activity depends on the presence of the core repeat domains; replacement with repeat domains from other proteins (AvrBs3 of X.euvesicatoria (AC P14727) or AvrXa7 of this organism) does not elicit the HR. Probably acts as a transcription factor in its host plant (rice) to induce plant resistance or disease. From Xanthomonas oryzae pv. oryzae.
   9780..9845    -  CDS            3xFLAG: three tandem FLAG® epitope tags, followed by an enterokinase cleavage site
   9856..9905    -  CDS            P2A (fragment): 2A peptide from porcine teschovirus-1 polyprotein Eukaryotic ribosomes fail to insert a peptide bond between the Gly and Pro residues, yielding separate polypeptides.
   9921..10508   -  CDS            fokIR (fragment): T2F1_PLAOK - Also known as rfoKI. Experimental evidence at protein level: Swiss-Prot protein existence level 1. Recognizes the double-stranded sequence 5'-GGATG-3'/3'-CATCC- 5' and cleaves respectively 14 bases after G-1 and 13 bases before C-1. From Planomicrobium okeanokoites (Planococcus okeanokoites) (Flavobacterium okeanokoites).
  10497..10655   -  CDS            avrBs3 (fragment): AVRB3_XANEU - Experimental evidence at protein level: Swiss-Prot protein existence level 1. Avirulence protein. Acts as a transcription factor in C.annuum plants. In susceptible plants lacking the Bs3 resistance gene induces expression of a number of genes, including genes homologous to a family of auxin-induced genes, alpha-expansin genes, pectate lyase, anthocyanidin glucoside rhamnosyl transferase and at least one transcription factor, UPA20. Their expression leads to plant hypertrophy in mesophyll cells, probably mainly mediated by UPA20 (PubMed:17962565). In resistant plants induces the h
  10660..10725   +  intron         PDK intron (fragment): pdk; modified pyruvate orthophosphate dikinase intron from Flaveria trinervia 3.0
  10816..10974   +  CDS            ccdA (fragment): CCDA_ECO57 - Also known as H, letA. Experimental evidence at protein level: Swiss-Prot protein existence level 1. Antitoxin component of a type II toxin-antitoxin (TA) system which inhibits the post-segregational killing (PSK) of plasmid-free cells, also referred to as a plasmid addiction system. Binds to and blocks the activity of CcdB; will also remove bound CcdB protein from the CcdB-GyrA complex by forming a CcdA-CcdB complex, a process termed rejuvenation. Functions as a transcriptional corepressor for the ccdAB operon, repression also requires CcdB (By similarity). From Escherichia coli
  10979..11281   +  CDS            ccdB: CCDB_ECOLI - Also known as G, letB, letD. Experimental evidence at protein level: Swiss-Prot protein existence level 1. Toxic component of a type II toxin-antitoxin (TA) system, functioning in plasmid maintainence. Responsible for the post- segregational killing (PSK) of plasmid-free cells, also referred to as a plasmid addiction system. Half-life of over 2 hours. Cell killing by CcdB is accompanied by filamentation, defects in chromosome and plasmid segregation, defects in cell division, formation of anucleate cells, decreased DNA synthesis and plasmid loss. Interferes with the activity of DN
  11291..11752   -  CDS            avrXa10 (fragment): AVX10_XANOO - Experimental evidence at protein level: Swiss-Prot protein existence level 1. Avirulence protein. Induces the hypersensitive response (HR)in rice plants carrying the resistance gene Xa10. Activity depends on the presence of the core repeat domains; replacement with repeat domains from other proteins (AvrBs3 of X.euvesicatoria (AC P14727) or AvrXa7 of this organism) does not elicit the HR. Probably acts as a transcription factor in its host plant (rice) to induce plant resistance or disease. From Xanthomonas oryzae pv. oryzae.
  11750..11773   -  CDS            3xFLAG (fragment): three tandem FLAG® epitope tags
  11822..11919   -  5'UTR          OsADH 5'-UTR: translational enhancer from the 5'-UTR of the Oryza sativa alcohol dehydrogenase gene (Sugio et al., 2008)
  11927..13914   -  promoter       Ubi promoter: maize polyubiquitin gene promoter
  13922..13993   +  promoter       CaMV 35S promoter (enhanced) (fragment): cauliflower mosaic virus 35S promoter with a duplicated enhancer region
