[The description below was written by a language model from this plasmid's Addgene catalogue record and pLannotate feature annotations shown in this document.]
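Description:
pDIRECT_26K is a roughly 14 kb T-DNA binary vector from a plant genome engineering toolkit, built on the pDIRECT_23J backbone and designed for direct cloning of a TALEN pair for plant expression. The backbone carries a high-copy ColE1/pUC-type origin with a pBR322 bom site for E. coli. It also carries the pVS1 origin with RepA and StaA, a replicon commonly used to maintain binary vectors in Agrobacterium. Bacterial selection is by kanamycin (aphA-3). Because the empty vector contains an intact ccdB toxin gene, it is propagated in a ccdB-tolerant strain.

Between the nopaline-type left and right borders lie two units. The engineering cassette is driven by the maize polyubiquitin (ZmUbi) promoter with the rice ADH 5'-UTR translational enhancer and ends in the Arabidopsis HSP18.2 terminator. It encodes two TALEN scaffolds in a single reading frame, each with a FLAG-type epitope tag, TAL effector N- and C-terminal segments (annotated as avrXa10 and avrBs3 fragments) and a FokI cleavage domain. A P2A peptide separates the two scaffolds so that both monomers come from one transcript. FokI must dimerise to cut, so both arms are needed.

The repeat-array position of the first scaffold holds a ccdB/ccdA stuffer, and that of the second holds a lac promoter/lacZα stuffer. These presumably serve as counter-selection and blue/white screening markers that are replaced when custom repeat arrays are inserted, although the record does not name the cloning sites.

The plant marker is bar (phosphinothricin acetyltransferase, giving Basta resistance) with a CaMV poly(A) signal. The catalogue describes it as PvUbi2:bar, but the feature table annotates an enhanced CaMV 35S promoter upstream of bar and no PvUbi2 promoter. This discrepancy is not resolved by the record.
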