Addgene plasmid #91152: pDIRECT_26K
Purpose: Direct Cloning, Type: T-DNA, Engineering Reagent: ZmUbi:TALEN, Plant Selection: PvUbi2:bar
Depositing lab: Daniel Voytas. Depositing organization: University of Minnesota. Publication: A multi-purpose toolkit to enable advanced genome engineering in plants. Cermak T, Curtin SJ, Gil-Humanes J, Cegan R, Kono TJY, Konecna E, Belanto JJ, Starker CG, Mathre JW, Greenstein RL, Voytas DF. Plant Cell. 2017 May 18. pii: tpc.00922.2016. doi: 10.1105/tpc.16.00922. PubMed 28522548.
Backbone
  Vector backbone: pDIRECT_23J
  Vector type: Plant Expression, TALEN
  Selectable markers: Basta
Growth in bacteria
  Bacterial resistance: Kanamycin, 50 μg/mL
  Growth temperature: 37°C
  Growth strain: ccdB Survival
  Copy number: High Copy
Gene/Insert
  Gene/Insert name: Engineering Reagent: ZmUbi:TALEN
  Species: Synthetic
  Cloning method: Restriction Enzyme; 5′ cloning site unknown (unknown if destroyed); 3′ cloning site unknown (unknown if destroyed)
  Sequencing primers: 5′ unknown
Terms and licenses: Academic/Nonprofit Terms; Industry Terms: Not Available to Industry
How to cite: pDIRECT_26K was a gift from Daniel Voytas (Addgene plasmid # 91152 ; http://n2t.net/addgene:91152 ; RRID:Addgene_91152)
